>Addgene plasmid #236458 | pcDNA3 Step-FLAG FBXO21 | addgene full sequence | sequence record 473492 | Addgene NGS Result
GGATAATACCGCGCCACATAGCAGAACTTTAAAAGTGCTCATCATTGGAAAACGTTCTTCGGGGCGAAAA
CTCTCAAGGATCTTACCGCTGTTGAGATCCAGTTCGATGTAACCCACTCGTGCACCCAACTGATCTTCAG
CATCTTTTACTTTCACCAGCGTTTCTGGGTGAGCAAAAACAGGAAGGCAAAATGCCGCAAAAAAGGGAAT
AAGGGCGACACGGAAATGTTGAATACTCATACTCTTCCTTTTTCAATATTATTGAAGCATTTATCAGGGT
TATTGTCTCATGAGCGGATACATATTTGAATGTATTTAGAAAAATAAACAAATAGGGGTTCCGCGCACAT
TTCCCCGAAAAGTGCCACCTGACGTCGACGGATCGGGAGATCTCCCGATCCCCTATGGTGCACTCTCAGT
ACAATCTGCTCTGATGCCGCATAGTTAAGCCAGTATCTGCTCCCTGCTTGTGTGTTGGAGGTCGCTGAGT
AGTGCGCGAGCAAAATTTAAGCTACAACAAGGCAAGGCTTGACCGACAATTGCATGAAGAATCTGCTTAG
GGTTAGGCGTTTTGCGCTGCTTCGCGATGTACGGGCCAGATATACGCGTTGACATTGATTATTGACTAGT
TATTAATAGTAATCAATTACGGGGTCATTAGTTCATAGCCCATATATGGAGTTCCGCGTTACATAACTTA
CGGTAAATGGCCCGCCTGGCTGACCGCCCAACGACCCCCGCCCATTGACGTCAATAATGACGTATGTTCC
CATAGTAACGCCAATAGGGACTTTCCATTGACGTCAATGGGTGGAGTATTTACGGTAAACTGCCCACTTG
GCAGTACATCAAGTGTATCATATGCCAAGTACGCCCCCTATTGACGTCAATGACGGTAAATGGCCCGCCT
GGCATTATGCCCAGTACATGACCTTATGGGACTTTCCTACTTGGCAGTACATCTACGTATTAGTCATCGC
TATTACCATGGTGATGCGGTTTTGGCAGTACATCAATGGGCGTGGATAGCGGTTTGACTCACGGGGATTT
CCAAGTCTCCACCCCATTGACGTCAATGGGAGTTTGTTTTGGCACCAAAATCAACGGGACTTTCCAAAAT
GTCGTAACAACTCCGCCCCATTGACGCAAATGGGCGGTAGGCGTGTACGGTGGGAGGTCTATATAAGCAG
AGCTCTCTGGCTAACTAGAGAACCCACTGCTTACTGGCTTATCGAAATTAATACGACTCACTATAGGGAG
ACCCAAGCTTGGTACCGAGCTCGGATCCACTAGTAACGGCCGCCAGTGTGCTGGAATTCGCCGCCACCAT
GGATTATAAAGATGATGATGATAAAGGGTCGGCCGCCAGCTGGAGCCACCCTCAGTTCGAGAAGGGAGGA
GGAAGCGGCGGAGGCAGCGGAGGAGGAAGCTGGAGCCACCCGCAGTTCGAGAAAGGAGCTAGCATGGCGG
CGGCAGCAGTCGACAGCGCGATGGAGGTGGTGCCGGCGCTGGCGGAGGAGGCCGCGCCGGAGGTAGCGGG
CCTCAGCTGCCTCGTCAACCTGCCGGGTGAGGTGCTGGAGTACATCCTGTGCTGCGGCTCGCTGACGGCC
GCCGACATCGGCCGTGTCTCCAGCACCTGCCGGCGGCTGCGCGAGCTGTGCCAGAGCAGCGGGAAGGTGT
GGAAGGAGCAGTTCCGGGTGAGGTGGCCTTCCCTTATGAAACACTACAGCCCCACCGACTACGTCAATTG
GTTGGAAGAGTATAAAGTTCGGCAAAAAGCTGGGTTAGAAGCGCGGAAGATTGTAGCCTCGTTCTCAAAG
AGGTTCTTTTCAGAGCACGTTCCTTGTAATGGCTTCAGTGACATTGAGAACCTTGAAGGACCAGAGATTT
TTTTTGAGGATGAACTGGTGTGTATCCTAAATATGGAAGGAAGAAAAGCTTTGACCTGGAAATACTACGC
AAAAAAAATTCTTTACTACCTGCGGCAACAGAAGATCTTAAATAATCTTAAGGCCTTTCTTCAGCAGCCA
GATGACTATGAGTCGTATCTTGAAGGTGCTGTACATATTGACCAGTACTGCAATCCTCTCTCCGACATCA
GCCTCAAAGACATCCAGGCCCAAATTGACAGCATCGTGGAGCTTGTTTGCAAAACCCTTCGGGGCATAAA
CAGTCGCCACCCCAGCTTGGCCTTCAAGGCAGGTGAATCATCCATGATAATGGAAATAGAACTCCAGAGC
CAGGTGCTGGATGCCATGAACTATGTCCTTTACGACCAACTGAAGTTCAAGGGGAATCGAATGGATTACT
ATAATGCCCTCAACTTATATATGCATCAGGTTTTGATTCGCAGAACAGGAATCCCAATCAGCATGTCTCT
GCTCTATTTGACAATTGCTCGGCAGTTGGGAGTCCCACTGGAGCCTGTCAACTTCCCAAGTCACTTCTTA
TTAAGGTGGTGCCAAGGCGCAGAAGGGGCGACCCTGGACATCTTTGACTACATCTACATAGATGCTTTTG
GGAAAGGCAAGCAGCTGACAGTGAAAGAATGCGAGTACTTGATCGGCCAGCACGTGACTGCAGCACTGTA
TGGGGTGGTCAATGTCAAGAAGGTGTTACAGAGAATGGTGGGAAACCTGTTAAGCCTGGGGAAGCGGGAA
GGCATCGACCAGTCATACCAGCTCCTGAGAGACTCGCTGGATCTCTATCTGGCAATGTACCCGGACCAGG
TGCAGCTTCTCCTCCTCCAAGCCAGGCTTTACTTCCACCTGGGAATCTGGCCAGAGAAGTCTTTCTGTCT
TGTTTTGAAGGTGCTTGACATCCTCCAGCACATCCAAACCCTAGACCCGGGGCAGCACGGGGCGGTGGGC
TACCTGGTGCAGCACACTCTAGAGCACATTGAGCGCAAAAAGGAGGAGGTGGGCGTAGAGGTGAAGCTGC
GCTCCGATGAGAAGCACAGAGATGTCTGCTACTCCATCGGGCTCATTATGAAGCATAAGAGGTATGGCTA
TAACTGTGTGATCTACGGCTGGGACCCCACCTGCATGATGGGACACGAGTGGATCCGGAACATGAACGTC
CACAGCCTGCCGCACGGCCACCACCAGCCTTTCTATAACGTGCTGGTGGAGGACGGCTCCTGTCGATACG
CAGCCCAAGAAAACTTGGAATATAACGTGGAGCCTCAAGAAATCTCACACCCTGACGTGGGACGCTATTT
CTCAGAGTTTACTGGCACTCACTACATCCCAAACGCAGAGCTGGAGATCCGGTATCCAGAGGATCTGGAG
TTTGTCTATGAAACGGTGCAGAATATTTACAGTGCAAAGAAAGAGAACATAGATGAGTAACTCGAGCATG
CATCTAGAGGGCCCTATTCTATAGTGTCACCTAAATGCTAGAGCTCGCTGATCAGCCTCGACTGTGCCTT
CTAGTTGCCAGCCATCTGTTGTTTGCCCCTCCCCCGTGCCTTCCTTGACCCTGGAAGGTGCCACTCCCAC
TGTCCTTTCCTAATAAAATGAGGAAATTGCATCGCATTGTCTGAGTAGGTGTCATTCTATTCTGGGGGGT
GGGGTGGGGCAGGACAGCAAGGGGGAGGATTGGGAAGACAATAGCAGGCATGCTGGGGATGCGGTGGGCT
CTATGGCTTCTGAGGCGGAAAGAACCAGCTGGGGCTCTAGGGGGTATCCCC
[124 nt withheld, positions 3692-3815]
C
[91 nt withheld, positions 3817-3907]
A
[49 nt withheld, positions 3909-3957]
CCTTTGACGTTGGAGTCCACGTTCTTT
[37 nt withheld, positions 3985-4021]
ACCCTATCTCGGTCTATTCTTTTGATTTATAAGGGATTTTGCCGATTTCGGCCTATTGGTTAAAAAATGA
GCTGATTTAACAAAAATTTAACGCGAATTAATTCTGTGGAATGTGTGTCAGTTAGGGTGTGGAAAGTCCC
CAGGCTCCCCAGCAGGCAGAAGTATGCAAAGCATGCATCTCAATTAGTCAGCAACCAGGTGTGGAAAGTC
CCCAGGCTCCCCAGCAGGCAGAAGTATGCAAAGCATGCATCTCAATTAGTCAGCAACCATAGTCCCGCCC
CTAACTCCGCCCATCCCGCCCCTAACTCCGCCCAGTTCCGCCCATTCTCCGCCCCATGGCTGACTAATTT
TTTTTATTTATGCAGAGGCCGAGGCCGCCTCTGCCTCTGAGCTATTCCAGAAGTAGTGAGGAGGCTTTTT
TGGAGGCCTAGGCTTTTGCAAAAAGCTCCCGGGAGCTTGTATATCCATTTTCGGATCTGATCAAGAGACA
GGATGAGGATCGTTTCGCATGATTGAACAAGATGGATTGCACGCAGGTTCTCCGGCCGCTTGGGTGGAGA
GGCTATTCGGCTATGACTGGGCACAACAGACAATCGGCTGCTCTGATGCCGCCGTGTTCCGGCTGTCAGC
GCAGGGGCGCCCGGTTCTTTTTGTCAAGACCGACCTGTCCGGTGCCCTGAATGAACTGCAGGACGAGGCA
GCGCGGCTATCGTGGCTGGCCACGACGGGCGTTCCTTGCGCAGCTGTGCTCGACGTTGTCACTGAAGCGG
GAAGGGACTGGCTGCTATTGGGCGAAGTGCCGGGGCAGGATCTCCTGTCATCTCACCTTGCTCCTGCCGA
GAAAGTATCCATCATGGCTGATGCAATGCGGCGGCTGCATACGCTTGATCCGGCTACCTGCCCATTCGAC
CACCAAGCGAAACATCGCATCGAGCGAGCACGTACTCGGATGGAAGCCGGTCTTGTCGATCAGGATGATC
TGGACGAAGAGCATCAGGGGCTCGCGCCAGCCGAACTGTTCGCCAGGCTCAAGGCGCGCATGCCCGACGG
CGAGGATCTCGTCGTGACCCATGGCGATGCCTGCTTGCCGAATATCATGGTGGAAAATGGCCGCTTTTCT
GGATTCATCGACTGTGGCCGGCTGGGTGTGGCGGACCGCTATCAGGACATAGCGTTGGCTACCCGTGATA
TTGCTGAAGAGCTTGGCGGCGAATGGGCTGACCGCTTCCTCGTGCTTTACGGTATCGCCGCTCCCGATTC
GCAGCGCATCGCCTTCTATCGCCTTCTTGACGAGTTCTTCTGAGCGGGACTCTGGGGTTCGAAATGACCG
ACCAAGCGACGCCCAACCTGCCATCACGAGATTTCGATTCCACCGCCGCCTTCTATGAAAGGTTGGGCTT
CGGAATCGTTTTCCGGGACGCCGGCTGGATGATCCTCCAGCGCGGGGATCTCATGCTGGAGTTCTTCGCC
CACCCCAACTTGTTTATTGCAGCTTATAATGGTTACAAATAAAGCAATAGCATCACAAATTTCACAAATA
AAGCATTTTTTTCACTGCATTCTAGTTGTGGTTTGTCCAAACTCATCAATGTATCTTATCATGTCTGTAT
ACCGTCGACCTCTAGCTAGAGCTTGGCGTAATCATGGTCATAGCTGTTTCCTGTGTGAAATTGTTATCCG
CTCACAATTCCACACAACATACGAGCCGGAAGCATAAAGTGTAAAGCCTGGGGTGCCTAATGAGTGAGCT
AACTCACATTAATTGCGTTGCGCTCACTGCCCGCTTTCCAGTCGGGAAACCTGTCGTGCCAGCTGCATTA
ATGAATCGGCCAACGCGCGGGGAGAGGCGGTTTGCGTATTGGGCGCTCTTCCGCTTCCTCGCTCACTGAC
TCGCTGCGCTCGGTCGTTCGGCTGCGGCGAGCGGTATCAGCTCACTCAAAGGCGGTAATACGGTTATCCA
CAGAATCAGGGGATAACGCAGGAAAGAACATGTGAGCAAAAGGCCAGCAAAAGGCCAGGAACCGTAAAAA
GGCCGCGTTGCTGGCGTTTTTCCATAGGCTCCGCCCCCCTGACGAGCATCACAAAAATCGACGCTCAAGT
CAGAGGTGGCGAAACCCGACAGGACTATAAAGATACCAGGCGTTTCCCCCTGGAAGCTCCCTCGTGCGCT
CTCCTGTTCCGACCCTGCCGCTTACCGGATACCTGTCCGCCTTTCTCCCTTCGGGAAGCGTGGCGCTTTC
TCATAGCTCACGCTGTAGGTATCTCAGTTCGGTGTAGGTCGTTCGCTCCAAGCTGGGCTGTGTGCACGAA
CCCCCCGTTCAGCCCGACCGCTGCGCCTTATCCGGTAACTATCGTCTTGAGTCCAACCCGGTAAGACACG
ACTTATCGCCACTGGCAGCAGCCACTGGTAACAGGATTAGCAGAGCGAGGTATGTAGGCGGTGCTACAGA
GTTCTTGAAGTGGTGGCCTAACTACGGCTACACTAGAAGAACAGTATTTGGTATCTGCGCTCTGCTGAAG
CCAGTTACCTTCGGAAAAAGAGTTGGTAGCTCTTGATCCGGCAAACAAACCACCGCTGGTAGCGGTGGTT
TTTTTGTTTGCAAGCAGCAGATTACGCGCAGAAAAAAAGGATCTCAAGAAGATCCTTTGATCTTTTCTAC
GGGGTCTGACGCTCAGTGGAACGAAAACTCACGTTAAGGGATTTTGGTCATGAGATTATCAAAAAGGATC
TTCACCTAGATCCTTTTAAATTAAAAATGAAGTTTTAAATCAATCTAAAGTATATATGAGTAAACTTGGT
CTGACAGTTACCAATGCTTAATCAGTGAGGCACCTATCTCAGCGATCTGTCTATTTCGTTCATCCATAGT
TGCCTGACTCCCCGTCGTGTAGATAACTACGATACGGGAGGGCTTACCATCTGGCCCCAGTGCTGCAATG
ATACCGCGAGACCCACGCTCACCGGCTCCAGATTTATCAGCAATAAACCAGCCAGCCGGAAGGGCCGAGC
GCAGAAGTGGTCCTGCAACTTTATCCGCCTCCATCCAGTCTATTAATTGTTGCCGGGAAGCTAGAGTAAG
TAGTTCGCCAGTTAATAGTTTGCGCAACGTTGTTGCCATTGCTACAGGCATCGTGGTGTCACGCTCGTCG
TTTGGTATGGCTTCATTCAGCTCCGGTTCCCAACGATCAAGGCGAGTTACATGATCCCCCATGTTGTGCA
AAAAAGCGGTTAGCTCCTTCGGTCCTCCGATCGTTGTCAGAAGTAAGTTGGCCGCAGTGTTATCACTCAT
GGTTATGGCAGCACTGCATAATTCTCTTACTGTCATGCCATCCGTAAGATGCTTTTCTGTGACTGGTGAG
TACTCAACCAAGTCATTCTGAGAATAGTGTATGCGGCGACCGAGTTGCTCTTGCCCGGCGTCAATACG
Features (pLannotate 1.2.2; 22 found; start..end, strand, type, name):
    241..345     -  promoter       AmpR promoter: bla
    404..456     -  misc_feature   bom (fragment): basis of mobility region from pBR322
    611..990     +  enhancer       CMV enhancer: human cytomegalovirus immediate early enhancer
    991..1194    +  promoter       CMV promoter: human cytomegalovirus (CMV) immediate early promoter
   1190..1223    +  LTR            5' LTR (truncated) (fragment): truncated 5' long terminal repeat (LTR) from HIV-1
   1239..1257    +  promoter       T7 promoter: promoter for bacteriophage T7 RNA polymerase
   1431..1450    +  CDS            Strep-Tag II (fragment): peptide that binds Strep-Tactin®, an engineered form of streptavidin
   1464..3335    +  CDS            Fbxo21: FBX21_MOUSE - Also known as Fbx21, Kiaa0875. Experimental evidence at protein level: Swiss-Prot protein existence level 1. Substrate-recognition component of the SCF (SKP1-CUL1-F-box protein)-type E3 ubiquitin ligase complex. From Mus musculus (Mouse).
   3378..3396    -  promoter       SP6 promoter: promoter for bacteriophage SP6 RNA polymerase
   3422..3646    +  polyA_signal   bGH poly(A) signal: bovine growth hormone polyadenylation signal
   3650..3671    +  promoter       SV40 promoter (fragment): SV40 enhancer and early promoter
   3692..4120    +  rep_origin     f1 ori (sequence partly withheld): f1 bacteriophage origin of replication; arrow indicates direction of (+) strand synthesis
   4134..4463    +  promoter       SV40 promoter: SV40 enhancer and early promoter
   4530..5321    +  CDS            neo: KKA2_KLEPN - Also known as kan, nptII. Experimental evidence at protein level: Swiss-Prot protein existence level 1. Resistance to kanamycin, neomycin, paromomycin, ribostamycin, butirosin and gentamicin B. From Klebsiella pneumoniae.
   5345..5503    +  CDS            ble (fragment): BLE_KLEPN - Experimental evidence at protein level: Swiss-Prot protein existence level 1. Binding protein with a strong affinity to the bleomycin family of antibiotics. Binds to CL990; an antimitotic-antibiotic compound. From Klebsiella pneumoniae.
   5498..5619    +  polyA_signal   SV40 poly(A) signal: SV40 polyadenylation signal
   5692..5708    -  protein_bind   lac operator: The lac repressor binds to the lac operator to inhibit transcription in E. coli. This inhibition can be relieved by adding lactose or isopropyl-β-D-thiogalactopyranoside (IPTG). lac repressor encoded by lacI
   5716..5746    -  promoter       lac promoter: promoter for the E. coli lac operon
   5761..5782    -  protein_bind   CAP binding site: CAP binding activates transcription in the presence of cAMP. E. coli catabolite activator protein
   5795..5887    -  CDS            lacI (fragment): lac repressor; lacI; The lac repressor binds to the lac operator to inhibit transcription in E. coli. This inhibition can be relieved by adding lactose or isopropyl-β-D-thiogalactopyranoside (IPTG).
   6070..6658    -  rep_origin     ori: high-copy-number ColE1/pMB1/pBR322/pUC origin of replication
   6829..240     -  CDS            AmpR (across the origin): β-lactamase; bla; confers resistance to ampicillin, carbenicillin, and related antibiotics
