[The description below was written by a language model from this plasmid's Addgene catalogue record and pLannotate feature annotations shown in this document.]
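Description:
pcDNA3 Step-FLAG FBXO21 is a mammalian expression plasmid built on the pcDNA3 backbone for transient overexpression of FBXO21, an F-box protein that serves as the substrate-recognition subunit of an SCF (SKP1-CUL1-F-box) E3 ubiquitin ligase. The sequenced plasmid is about 7.4 kb. It is propagated in E. coli as a high-copy plasmid through a ColE1/pUC-type origin and selected with ampicillin via the β-lactamase gene. An f1 origin is also present, along with short remnants of lac regulatory sequence from the backbone.

The FBXO21 coding sequence sits downstream of the human cytomegalovirus immediate-early enhancer and promoter and is terminated by the bovine growth hormone polyadenylation signal. Flanking T7 and SP6 promoters can be used for in vitro transcription or as sequencing primer sites. The catalogue lists an N-terminal Strep-FLAG tandem tag. The annotation detects a partial Strep-Tag II match just upstream of the open reading frame but does not call a FLAG epitope separately, so the FLAG portion rests on the catalogue entry alone. Such a dual tag is suited to detecting the protein and to affinity purification of FBXO21 with its binding partners. The catalogue gives the insert species as human, whereas the automated annotation matched the coding sequence to the mouse Fbxo21 protein entry. This may simply reflect the reference database used, but the record does not resolve it. A separate SV40 promoter-driven neomycin phosphotransferase cassette with an SV40 polyadenylation signal would permit G418 selection of stable mammalian lines, although the stated purpose is transient expression. The cloning sites used are not recorded.
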