Addgene plasmid #236458: pcDNA3 Step-FLAG FBXO21
Purpose: transient overexpression of FBXO21 in mammalian cells
Depositing lab: Michele Pagano. Depositing organization: NYU Grossman School of Medicine. Publication: The TDH-GCN5L1-Fbxo15-KBP axis limits mitochondrial biogenesis in mouse embryonic stem cells. Donato V, Bonora M, Simoneschi D, Sartini D, Kudo Y, Saraf A, Florens L, Washburn MP, Stadtfeld M, Pinton P, Pagano M. Nat Cell Biol. 2017 Apr;19(4):341-351. doi: 10.1038/ncb3491. Epub 2017 Mar 20. PubMed 28319092.
Backbone
  Vector backbone: pcDNA3
  Vector type: Mammalian Expression
Growth in bacteria
  Bacterial resistance: Ampicillin, 100 μg/mL
  Growth temperature: 37°C
  Growth strain: DH5alpha
  Copy number: High Copy
Gene/Insert
  Gene/Insert name: FBXO21
  Species: H. sapiens (human)
  Entrez Gene: FBXO21 (a.k.a. FBX21, FLJ90233, KIAA0875, MGC26682, DKFZp434G058)
  Tag / fusion protein: Strep-FLAG (N terminal on insert)
  Cloning method: Restriction Enzyme; 5′ cloning site Unknown (unknown if destroyed)
Terms and licenses: Academic/Nonprofit Terms; Industry Terms: Not Available to Industry
How to cite: pcDNA3 Step-FLAG FBXO21 was a gift from Michele Pagano (Addgene plasmid # 236458 ; http://n2t.net/addgene:236458 ; RRID:Addgene_236458)
